Addgene plasmid #123143: pXWJ109As-gfp
Purpose: An arsenic sensor with optimized intracellular receptor density. pSB3K3 carrying J109-30arsR-t-ParsR-30gfp-t
Depositing lab: Baojun Wang. Depositing organization: University of Edinburgh. Publication: Cascaded amplifying circuits enable ultrasensitive cellular sensors for toxic metals. Wan X, Volpetti F, Petrova E, French C, Maerkl SJ, Wang B. Nat Chem Biol. 2019 May;15(5):540-548. doi: 10.1038/s41589-019-0244-3. Epub 2019 Mar 25. PubMed 30911179.
Backbone
  Vector backbone: pSB3K3
  Backbone size w/o insert (bp): 2750
  Total vector size (bp): 4347
  Vector type: Bacterial Expression, Synthetic Biology
Growth in bacteria
  Bacterial resistance: Kanamycin, 50 μg/mL
  Growth temperature: 37°C
  Growth strain: DH5alpha
  Copy number: Low Copy
Gene/Insert
  Gene/Insert name: J109-30arsR-t-ParsR-30gfp-t
  Species: Synthetic
  Insert size (bp): 1597
  Promoter: J109, ParsR
  Cloning method: Restriction Enzyme; 5′ cloning site EcoRI (not destroyed); 3′ cloning site PstI (not destroyed)
  Sequencing primers: 5′ TGCCACCTGACGTCTAAGAA; 3′ ATTACCGCCTTTGAGTGAGC
Terms and licenses: Academic/Nonprofit Terms; Industry Terms: Not Available to Industry
How to cite: pXWJ109As-gfp was a gift from Baojun Wang (Addgene plasmid # 123143 ; http://n2t.net/addgene:123143 ; RRID:Addgene_123143)
