[The description below was written by a language model from this plasmid's Addgene catalogue record and pLannotate feature annotations shown in this document.]
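Description:
pXWJ109As-gfp is a bacterial synthetic-biology plasmid that implements a whole-cell arsenic sensor in E. coli. It is built on the BioBrick backbone pSB3K3, which replicates from the p15A origin (listed as low copy in the catalogue and compatible with ColE1-type plasmids) and is selected with kanamycin through an aph(3')-Ia KanR gene. The sensor cassette of about 1.6 kb sits between the BioBrick prefix and suffix, with the EcoRI and PstI cloning sites retained. The short β-lactamase, RSF ori and bom fragments in the annotation look like backbone remnants or partial matches rather than functional parts. The catalogue gives a total size of 4,347 bp, whereas the sequenced record is 4,269 nt; the record does not explain this discrepancy.

The insert contains two transcription units in the same orientation. In the first, the constitutive promoter J109 drives the E. coli arsR repressor gene, followed by a double rrnB T1/T7Te terminator. The annotation software detects J109 only as a partial match to J23119, which suggests a related Anderson-family promoter. The "30" in the insert name presumably denotes the ribosome binding site, although none is annotated. In the second unit, the ArsR-regulated promoter ParsR, which is named in the catalogue but not annotated, controls gfp and ends in the same terminator pair. The reporter ORF is auto-labelled hfriFP, but the catalogue identifies it as gfp. ArsR represses ParsR until arsenic oxyions relieve that repression, so fluorescence reports arsenic exposure. Expressing arsR from a chosen constitutive promoter fixes the intracellular receptor level, which the depositors describe as optimized. The plasmid comes from work on cascaded amplifying circuits for ultrasensitive sensing of toxic metals.
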