Features (pLannotate 1.2.2; 15 found; start..end, strand, type, name):
     25..44      +  promoter       J23119(SpeI) promoter (fragment): bacterial promoter (Registry of Standard Biological Parts BBa J23119) modified to end with an SpeI site
     86..436     +  CDS            arsR: ARSR_ECOLI - Also known as arsE. Protein inferred from homology: Swiss-Prot protein existence level 3. Transcriptional repressor for the arsEFG operon. ArsE is a trans-acting regulatory protein which controls its own expression. The repressive effect of ArsE is alleviated by oxyions of +III oxidation state of arsenic, antimony, and bismuth, as well as arsenate (As(V)) (By similarity). From Escherichia coli (strain K12).
    502..573     +  terminator     rrnB T1 terminator: transcription terminator T1 from the E. coli rrnB gene
    589..616     +  terminator     T7Te terminator: phage T7 early transcription terminator
    762..1475    +  CDS            hfriFP: hfriFP is a fluorescent protein published in 2013, derived from Herbaspirillum frisingense.
   1498..1569    +  terminator     rrnB T1 terminator: transcription terminator T1 from the E. coli rrnB gene
   1585..1612    +  terminator     T7Te terminator: phage T7 early transcription terminator
   1619..1639    +  misc_feature   BioBrick suffix: universal suffix for all parts
   1779..2594    -  CDS            KanR: aminoglycoside phosphotransferase; aph(3')-Ia; confers resistance to kanamycin in bacteria or G418 (Geneticin®) in eukaryotes
   2921..2947    +  misc_feature   bom (fragment): basis of mobility region from pBR322
   3046..3101    -  rep_origin     RSF ori (fragment): Plasmids containing the RSF 1030 origin of replication can be propagated in E. coli cells that contain additional plasmids with compatible origins.
   3189..3733    -  rep_origin     p15A ori: Plasmids containing the medium-copy-number p15A origin of replication can be propagated in E. coli cells that contain a second plasmid with the ColE1 origin.
   3899..4144    -  CDS            bla(M) (fragment): β-lactamase lacking the signal sequence; bla(M); allows cytosolic expression of β-lactamase
   4223..4266    -  terminator     bacterial terminator: putative bacterial transcription terminator
   4269..21      +  misc_feature   BioBrick prefix (across the origin): BioBrick prefix for parts that do not start with "ATG"
>Addgene plasmid #123143 | pXWJ109As-gfp | addgene full sequence | sequence record 241757 | Addgene NGS Result
AATTCGCGGCCGCTTCTAGAGTTTACAGCTAGCTCAGTCCTAGGGACTGTGCTAGCTACTAGAGATTAAA
GAGGAGAAATACTAGATGTCATTTCTGTTACCCATCCAATTGTTCAAAATTCTTGCTGATGAAACCCGTC
TGGGCATCGTTTTACTGCTCAGCGAACTGGGAGAGTTATGCGTCTGCGATCTCTGCACTGCTCTCGACCA
GTCGCAGCCCAAGATCTCCCGCCACCTGGCATTGCTGCGTGAAAGCGGGCTATTGCTGGACCGCAAGCAA
GGTAAGTGGGTTCATTACCGCTTATCACCGCATATTCCAGCATGGGCGGCGAAAATTATTGATGAGGCCT
GGCGATGTGAACAGGAAAAGGTTCAGGCGATTGTCCGCAACCTGGCTCGACAAAACTGTTCCGGGGACAG
TAAGAACATTTGCAGTTAAAAATTTAGCTAAACACACATGAATTTTCAGATGTGTTTTATCCGGGTACTA
GAGCCAGGCATCAAATAAAACGAAAGGCTCAGTCGAAAGACTGGGCCTTTCGTTTTATCTGTTGTTTGTC
GGTGAACGCTCTCTACTAGAGTCACACTGGCTCACCTTCGGGTGGGCCTTTCTGCGTTTATATACTAGAG
CCAACTCAAAATTCACACCTATTACCTTCCTCTGCACTTACACATTCGTTAAGTCATATATGTTTTTGAC
TTATCCGCTTCGAAGAGAGACACTACCTGCAATACTAGAGATTAAAGAGGAGAAATACTAGATGCGTAAA
GGAGAAGAACTTTTCACTGGAGTTGTCCCAATTCTTGTTGAATTAGATGGTGATGTTAATGGGCACAAAT
TTTCTGTCAGTGGAGAGGGTGAAGGTGATGCAACATACGGAAAACTTACCCTTAAATTTATTTGCACTAC
TGGAAAACTACCTGTTCCATGGCCAACACTTGTCACTACTTTCGGTTATGGTGTTCAATGCTTTGCGAGA
TACCCAGATCATATGAAACAGCATGACTTTTTCAAGAGTGCCATGCCCGAAGGTTATGTACAGGAAAGAA
CTATATTTTTCAAAGATGACGGGAACTACAAGACACGTGCTGAAGTCAAGTTTGAAGGTGATACCCTTGT
TAATAGAATCGAGTTAAAAGGTATTGATTTTAAAGAAGATGGAAACATTCTTGGACACAAATTGGAATAC
AACTATAACTCACACAATGTATACATCATGGCAGACAAACAAAAGAATGGAATCAAAGTTAACTTCAAAA
TTAGACACAACATTGAAGATGGAAGCGTTCAACTAGCAGACCATTATCAACAAAATACTCCAATTGGCGA
TGGCCCTGTCCTTTTACCAGACAACCATTACCTGTCCACACAATCTGCCCTTTCGAAAGATCCCAACGAA
AAGAGAGACCACATGGTCCTTCTTGAGTTTGTAACAGCTGCTGGGATTACACATGGCATGGATGAACTAT
ACAAATAATAATACTAGAGCCAGGCATCAAATAAAACGAAAGGCTCAGTCGAAAGACTGGGCCTTTCGTT
TTATCTGTTGTTTGTCGGTGAACGCTCTCTACTAGAGTCACACTGGCTCACCTTCGGGTGGGCCTTTCTG
CGTTTATATACTAGTAGCGGCCGCTGCAGGCTTCCTCGCTCACTGACTCGCTGCGCTCGGTCGTTCGGCT
GCGGCGAGCGGTATCAGCTCACTCAAAGGCGGTAATCTCGAGTCCCGTCAAGTCAGCGTAATGCTCTGCC
AGTGTTACAACCAATTAACCAATTCTGATTAGAAAAACTCATCGAGCATCAAATGAAACTGCAATTTATT
CATATCAGGATTATCGATACCATATTTTTGAAAAAGCCGTTTCTGTAATGAAGGAGAAAACTCACCGAGG
CAGTTCCATAGGATGGCAAGATCCTGGTATCGGTCTGCGATTCCGACTCGTCCAACATCAATACAACCTA
TTAATTTCCCCTCGTCAAAAATAAGGTTATCAAGTGAGAAATCACCATGAGTGACGACTGAATCCGGTGA
GAATGGCAAAAGCTTATGCATTTCTTTCCAGACTTGTTCAACAGGCCAGCCATTACGCTCGTCATCAAAA
TCACTCGCATCAACCAAACCGTTATTCATTCGTGATTGCGCCTGAGCGAGACGAAATACGCGATCGCTGT
TAAAAGGACAATTACAAACAGGAATCGAATGCAACCGGCGCAGGAACACTGCCAGCGCATCAACAATATT
TTCACCTGAATCAGGATATTCTTCTAATACCTGGAATGCTGTTTTCCCGGGGATCGCAGTGGTGAGTAAC
CATGCATCATCAGGAGTACGGATAAAATGCTTGATGGTCGGAAGAGGCATAAATTCCGTCAGCCAGTTTA
GTCTGACCATCTCATCTGTAACATCATTGGCAACGCTACCTTTGCCATGTTTCAGAAACAACTCTGGCGC
ATCGGGCTTCCCATACAATCGATAGATTGTCGCACCTGATTGCCCGACATTATCGCGAGCCCATTTATAC
CCATATAAATCAGCATCCATGTTGGAATTTAATCGCGGCCTGGAGCAAGACGTTTCCCGTTGAATATGGC
TCATAACACCCCTTGTATTACTGTTTATGTAAGCAGACAGTTTTATTGTTCATGATGATATATTTTTATC
TTGTGCAATGTAACATCAGAGATTTTGAGACACAACGTGGCTTTGTTGAATAAATCGAACTTTTGCTGAG
TTGAAGGATCAGATCACGCATCTTCCCGACAACGCAGACCGTTCCGTGGCAAAGCAAAAGTTCAAAATCA
CCAACTGGTCCACCTACAACAAAGCTCTCATCAACCGTGGCTCCCTCACTTTCTGGCTGGATGATGGGGC
GATTCAGGCCTGGTATGAGTCAGCAACACCTTCTTCACGAGGCAGACCTCAGCGCTAGCGGAGTGTATAC
TGGCTTACTATGTTGGCACTGATGAGGGTGTCAGTGAAGTGCTTCATGTGGCAGGAGAAAAAAGGCTGCA
CCGGTGCGTCAGCAGAATATGTGATACAGGATATATTCCGCTTCCTCGCTCACTGACTCGCTACGCTCGG
TCGTTCGACTGCGGCGAGCGGAAATGGCTTACGAACGGGGCGGAGATTTCCTGGAAGATGCCAGGAAGAT
ACTTAACAGGGAAGTGAGAGGGCCGCGGCAAAGCCGTTTTTCCATAGGCTCCGCCCCCTGACAAGCATCA
CGAAATCTGACGCTCAAATCAGTGGTGGCGAAACCCGACAGGACTATAAAGATACCAGGCGTTTCCCCCT
GGCGGCTCCCTCGTGCGCTCTCCTGTTCCTGCCTTTCGGTTTACCGGTGTCATTCCGCTGTTATGGCCGC
GTTTGTCTCATTCCACGCCTGACACTCAGTTCCGGGTAGGCAGTTCGCTCCAAGCTGGACTGTATGCACG
AACCCCCCGTTCAGTCCGACCGCTGCGCCTTATCCGGTAACTATCGTCTTGAGTCCAACCCGGAAAGACA
TGCAAAAGCACCACTGGCAGCAGCCACTGGTAATTGATTTAGAGGAGTTAGTCTTGAAGTCATGCGCCGG
TTAAGGCTAAACTGAAAGGACAAGTTTTGGTGACTGCGCTCCTCCAAGCCAGTTACCTCGGTTCAAAGAG
TTGGTAGCTCAGAGAACCTTCAAAAAACCGCCCTGCAAGGCGGTTTTTTCGTTTTCAGAGCAAGAGATTA
CGCGCAGACCAAAACGATCTCAAGAAGATCATCTTATTAAGGGGTCTGACGCTCAGTGGAACGAAAACTC
ACGTTAAGGGATTTTGGTCATGAGATTATCAAAAAGGATCTTCACCTAGATCCTTTTAAATTAAAAATGA
AGTTTTAAATCAATCTAAAGTATATATGAGTAAACTTGGTCTGACAGTTACCAATGCTTAATCAGTGAGG
CACCTATCTCAGCGATCTGTCTATTTCGTTCATCCATAGTTGCCTGACTCCCCGTCGTGTAGATAACTAC
GATACGGGAGGGCTTACCATCTGGCCCCAGTGCTGCAATGATACCGCGAGACCCACGCTCACCGGCTCCA
GATTTATCAGCAATAAACCAGCCAGCCGGAAGGGCCGAGCGCAGAAGTGGTCCTGCAACTTTATCCGCCT
CCATCCAGTCTATTCCATGGTGCCACCTGACGTCTAAGAAACCATTATTATCATGACATTAACCTATAAA
AATAGGCGTATCACGAGGCAGAATTTCAGATAAAAAAAATCCTTAGCTTTCGCTAAGGATGATTTCTGG
